>Addgene plasmid #176460 | pEF1a_HH-HEK3 spacer-gRNA scaffold-EC73-5'-donor template-EC73-3'-HDV_pA_pCMV_EGFP-L138S-P2A-mCherry_pA | addgene full sequence | sequence record 346305 | Addgene NGS Result
TGCTCACATGTTCTTTCCTGCGTTATCCCCTGATTCTCTCGAGTTAACCCTAGAAAGATAATCATATTGT
GACGTACGTTAAAGATAATCATGCGTAAAATTGACGCATGTGTTTTATCGATCTGTATATCGAGGTTTAT
TTATTAATTTGAATAGATATTAAGTTTTATTATATTTACACTTACATACTAATAATAAATTCAACAAACA
ATTTATTTATGTTTATTTATTTATTAAAAAAAAACAAAAACTCAAAATTTCTTCTATAAAGTAACAAAAC
TTTTAAACATTCTCTCTTTTACAAAAATAAACTTATTTTGTACTTTAAAAACAGTCATGTTGTATTATAA
AATAAGTAATTAGCTTAACTTATACATAATAGAAACAAATTATACTTATTAATTAATCTAGAGGCTCCGG
TGCCCGTCAGTGGGCAGAGCGCACATCGCCCACAGTCCCCGAGAAGTTGGGGGGAGGGGTCGGCAATTGA
ACCGGTGCCTAGAGAAGGTGGCGCGGGGTAAACTGGGAAAGTGATGTCGTGTACTGGCTCCGCCTTTTTC
CCGAGGGTGGGGGAGAACCGTATATAAGTGCAGTAGTCGCCGTGAACGTTCTTTTTCGCAACGGGTTTGC
CGCCAGAACACAGGTAAGTGCCGTGTGTGGTTCCCGCGGGCCTGGCCTCTTTACGGGTTATGGCCCTTGC
GTGCCTTGAATTACTTCCACCTGGCTGCAGTACGTGATTCTTGATCCCGAGCTTCGGGTTGGAAGTGGGT
GGGAGAGTTCGAGGCCTTGCGCTTAAGGAGCCCCTTCGCCTCGTGCTTGAGTTGAGGCCTGGCCTGGGCG
CTGGGGCCGCCGCGTGCGAATCTGGTGGCACCTTCGCGCCTGTCTCGCTGCTTTCGATAAGTCTCTAGCC
ATTTAAAATTTTTGATGACCTGCTGCGACGCTTTTTTTCTGGCAAGATAGTCTTGTAAATGCGGGCCAAG
ATCTGCACACTGGTATTTCGGTTTTTGGGGCCGCGGGCGGCGACGGGGCCCGTGCGTCCCAGCGCACATG
TTCGGCGAGGCGGGGCCTGCGAGCGCGGCCACCGAGAATCGGACGGGGGTAGTCTCAAGCTGGCCGGCCT
GCTCTGGTGCCTGGCCTCGCGCCGCCGTGTATCGCCCCGCCCTGGGCGGCAAGGCTGGCCCGGTCGGCAC
CAGTTGCGTGAGCGGAAAGATGGCCGCTTCCCGGCCCTGCTGCAGGGAGCTCAAAATGGAGGACGCGGCG
CTCGGGAGAGCGGGCGGGTGAGTCACCCACACAAAGGAAAAGGGCCTTTCCGTCCTCAGCCGTCGCTTCA
TGTGACTCCACGGAGTACCGGGCGCCGTCCAGGCACCTCGATTAGTTCTCGAGCTTTTGGAGTACGTCGT
CTTTAGGTTGGGGGGAGGGGTTTTATGCGATGGAGTTTCCCCACACTGAGTGGGTGGAGACTGAAGTTAG
GCCAGCTTGGCACTTGATGTAATTCTCCTTGGAATTTGCCCTTTTTGAGTTTGGATCTTGGTTCATTCTC
AAGCCTCAGACAGTGGTTCAAAGTTTTTTTCTTCCATTTCAGGTGTCGTGAACGCGTAGTCTGGGCCCTG
ATGAGTCCGTGAGGACGAAACGAGTAAGCTCGTCGGCCCAGACTGAGCACGTGAGTTTTAGAGCTAGAAA
TAGCAAGTTAAAATAAGGCTAGTCCGTTATCAACTTGAAAAAGTGGCACCGAGTCGGTGCGCAGAGCCAA
ACCTAGCATTTTATGGGTTAATAGCCCATCGGGCCATGAGTCATGGTTTCGCCTAGTATTTTAGCTATGC
CCGTCGTTACTAGTGCTTCTCCAGCCCTGGCCTGGGTCAATCCTTGGGGCCCAGACTGAGCACTAGTGAT
GGCAGAGGAAAGGAAGCCCTGCTTCCTCCAGAGGGCGTCGCAGGACAGCTTTTCCTAGACAGGGGCCCTA
GGATCGACGTGCTCAAGTAGGTTTGGCTCTGGCCGGCATGGTCCCAGCCTCCTCGCTGGCGCCGGCTGGG
CAACATGCTTCGGCATGGCGAATGGGACACGCGTCAGCCTCGACTGTGCCTTCTAGTTGCCAGCCATCTG
TTGTTTGCCCCTCCCCCGTGCCTTCCTTGACCCTGGAAGGTGCCACTCCCACTGTCCTTTCCTAATAAAA
TGAGGAAATTGCATCGCATTGTCTGAGTAGGTGTCATTCTATTCTGGGGGGTGGGGTGGGGCAGGACAGC
AAGGGGGAGGATTGGGAAGAGAATAGCAGGCATGCTGGGGAAAGCTTTAGTTATTAATAGTAATCAATTA
CGGGGTCATTAGTTCATAGCCCATATATGGAGTTCCGCGTTACATAACTTACGGTAAATGGCCCGCCTGG
CTGACCGCCCAACGACCCCCGCCCATTGACGTCAATAATGACGTATGTTCCCATAGTAACGCCAATAGGG
ACTTTCCATTGACGTCAATGGGTGGAGTATTTACGGTAAACTGCCCACTTGGCAGTACATCAAGTGTATC
ATATGCCAAGTACGCCCCCTATTGACGTCAATGACGGTAAATGGCCCGCCTGGCATTATGCCCAGTACAT
GACCTTATGGGACTTTCCTACTTGGCAGTACATCTACGTATTAGTCATCGCTATTACCATGGTGATGCGG
TTTTGGCAGTACATCAATGGGCGTGGATAGCGGTTTGACTCACGGGGATTTCCAAGTCTCCACCCCATTG
ACGTCAATGGGAGTTTGTTTTGGCACCAAAATCAACGGGACTTTCCAAAATGTCGTAACAACTCCGCCCC
ATTGACGCAAATGGGCGGTAGGCGTGTACGGTGGGAGGTCTATATAAGCAGAGCTGGTTTAGTGAACCGT
CAGATCCGCCACCATGGTGAGCAAGGGCGAGGAGCTGTTCACCGGGGTGGTGCCCATCCTGGTCGAGCTG
GACGGCGACGTAAACGGCCACAAGTTCAGCGTGTCCGGCGAGGGCGAGGGCGATGCCACCTACGGCAAGC
TGACCCTGAAGTTCATCTGCACCACCGGCAAGCTGCCCGTGCCCTGGCCCACCCTCGTGACCACCCTGAC
CTACGGCGTGCAGTGCTTCAGCCGCTACCCCGACCACATGAAGCAGCACGACTTCTTCAAGTCCGCCATG
CCCGAAGGCTACGTCCAGGAGCGCACCATCTTCTTCAAGGACGACGGCAACTACAAGACCCGCGCCGAGG
TGAAGTTCGAGGGCGACACCCTGGTGAACCGCATCGAGCTGAAGGGCATCGACTTCAAGGAGGACGGCAA
CATTTCAGGGCACAAGCTGGAGTACAACTACAACAGCCACAACGTCTATATCATGGCCGACAAGCAGAAG
AACGGCATCAAGGTGAACTTCAAGATCCGCCACAACATCGAGGACGGCAGCGTGCAGCTCGCCGACCACT
ACCAGCAGAACACCCCCATCGGCGACGGCCCCGTGCTGCTGCCCGACAACCACTACCTGAGCACCCAGTC
CGCCCTGAGCAAAGACCCCAACGAGAAGCGCGATCACATGGTCCTGCTGGAGTTCGTGACCGCCGCCGGG
ATCACTCTCGGCATGGACGAGCTGTACAAGGCTACTAACTTCAGCCTGCTGAAGCAGGCTGGAGACGTGG
AGGAGAACCCTGGACCTGCTAGCGCCACCATGGTGAGCAAGGGCGAGGAGGATAACATGGCCATCATCAA
GGAGTTCATGCGCTTCAAGGTGCACATGGAGGGCTCCGTGAACGGCCACGAGTTCGAGATCGAGGGCGAG
GGCGAGGGCCGCCCCTACGAGGGCACCCAGACCGCCAAGCTGAAGGTGACCAAGGGTGGCCCCCTGCCCT
TCGCCTGGGACATCCTGTCCCCTCAGTTCATGTACGGCTCCAAGGCCTACGTGAAGCACCCCGCCGACAT
CCCCGACTACTTGAAGCTGTCCTTCCCCGAGGGCTTCAAGTGGGAGCGCGTGATGAACTTCGATGACGGC
GGCGTGGTGACCGTGACCCAGGACTCCTCCCTGCAGGACGGCGAGTTCATCTACAAGGTGAAGCTGCGCG
GCACCAACTTCCCCTCCGACGGCCCCGTAATGCAGAAGAAAACCATGGGCTGGGAGGCCTCCTCCGAGCG
GATGTACCCCGAGGACGGCGCCCTGAAGGGCGAGATCAAGCAGAGGCTGAAGCTGAAGGACGGCGGCCAC
TACGACGCTGAGGTCAAGACCACCTACAAGGCCAAGAAGCCCGTGCAGCTGCCCGGCGCCTACAACGTCA
ACATCAAGTTGGACATCACCTCCCACAACGAGGACTACACCATCGTGGAACAGTACGAACGCGCCGAGGG
CCGCCACTCCACCGGCGGCATGGACGAGCTGTACAAGTAACTCTTGGCCCGGATCCCTGTGCCTTCTAGT
TGCCAGCCATCTGTTGTTTGCCCCTCCCCCGTGCCTTCCTTGACCCTGGAAGGTGCCACTCCCACTGTCC
TTTCCTAATAAAATGAGGAAATTGCATCGCATTGTCTGAGTAGGTGTCATTCTATTCTGGGGGGTGGGGT
GGGGCAGGACAGCAAGGGGGAGGATTGGGAAAACAATAGCAGGCATGCTGGGGATGCGGTGGGCTCTATG
GGTCGACGGCGCGCCCTAGACGAAGCAGCTCCAGCCTACACAATCGCTCAAGACGTGTAATGCTTTTATT
ATATATTAGTCACGATATCTATAACAAGAAAATATATATATAATAAGTTATCACGTAAGTAGAACATGAA
ATAACAATATAATTATCGTATGAGTTAAATCTTAAAAGTCACGTAAAAGATAATCATGCGTCATTTTGAC
TCACGCGGTCGTTATAGTTCAAAATCAGTGACACTTACCGCATTGACAAGCACGCCTCACGGGAGCTCCA
AGCGGCGACTGAGATGTCCTAAATGCACAGCGACGGATTCGCGCTATTTAGAAAGAGAGAGCAATATTTC
AAGAATGCATGCGTCAATTTTACGCAGACTATCTTTCTAGGGTTAAGGATCCGCACTTTTCGGGGAAATG
TGCGCGGAACCCCTATTTGTTTATTTTTCTAAATACATTCAAATATGTATCCGCTCATGAGACAATAACC
CTGATAAATGCTTCAATAATATTGAAAAAGGAAGAGTATGAGTATTCAACATTTCCGTGTCGCCCTTATT
CCCTTTTTTGCGGCATTTTGCCTTCCTGTTTTTGCTCACCCAGAAACGCTGGTGAAAGTAAAAGATGCTG
AAGATCAGTTGGGTGCACGAGTGGGTTACATCGAACTGGATCTCAACAGCGGTAAGATCCTTGAGAGTTT
TCGCCCCGAAGAACGTTTTCCAATGATGAGCACTTTTAAAGTTCTGCTATGTGGCGCGGTATTATCCCGT
ATTGACGCCGGGCAAGAGCAACTCGGTCGCCGCATACACTATTCTCAGAATGACTTGGTTGAGTACTCAC
CAGTCACAGAAAAGCATCTTACGGATGGCATGACAGTAAGAGAATTATGCAGTGCTGCCATAACCATGAG
TGATAACACTGCGGCCAACTTACTTCTGACAACGATCGGAGGACCGAAGGAGCTAACCGCTTTTTTGCAC
AACATGGGGGATCATGTAACTCGCCTTGATCGTTGGGAACCGGAGCTGAATGAAGCCATACCAAACGACG
AGCGTGACACCACGATGCCTGTAGCAATGGCAACAACGTTGCGCAAACTATTAACTGGCGAACTACTTAC
TCTAGCTTCCCGGCAACAATTAATAGACTGGATGGAGGCGGATAAAGTTGCAGGACCACTTCTGCGCTCG
GCCCTTCCGGCTGGCTGGTTTATTGCTGATAAATCTGGAGCCGGTGAGCGTGGGTCTCGCGGTATCATTG
CAGCACTGGGGCCAGATGGTAAGCCCTCCCGTATCGTAGTTATCTACACGACGGGGAGTCAGGCAACTAT
GGATGAACGAAATAGACAGATCGCTGAGATAGGTGCCTCACTGATTAAGCATTGGTAACTGTCAGACCAA
GTTTACTCATATATACTTTAGATTGATTTAAAACTTCATTTTTAATTTAAAAGGATCTAGGTGAAGATCC
TTTTTGATAATCTCATGACCAAAATCCCTTAACGTGAGTTTTCGTTCCACTGAGCGTCAGACCCCGTAGA
AAAGATCAAAGGATCTTCTTGAGATCCTTTTTTTCTGCGCGTAATCTGCTGCTTGCAAACAAAAAAACCA
CCGCTACCAGCGGTGGTTTGTTTGCCGGATCAAGAGCTACCAACTCTTTTTCCGAAGGTAACTGGCTTCA
GCAGAGCGCAGATACCAAATACTGTTCTTCTAGTGTAGCCGTAGTTAGGCCACCACTTCAAGAACTCTGT
AGCACCGCCTACATACCTCGCTCTGCTAATCCTGTTACCAGTGGCTGCTGCCAGTGGCGATAAGTCGTGT
CTTACCGGGTTGGACTCAAGACGATAGTTACCGGATAAGGCGCAGCGGTCGGGCTGAACGGGGGGTTCGT
GCACACAGCCCAGCTTGGAGCGAACGACCTACACCGAACTGAGATACCTACAGCGTGAGCTATGAGAAAG
CGCCACGCTTCCCGAAGGGAGAAAGGCGGACAGGTATCCGGTAAGCGGCAGGGTCGGAACAGGAGAGCGC
ACGAGGGAGCTTCCAGGGGGAAACGCCTGGTATCTTTATAGTCCTGTCGGGTTTCGCCACCTCTGACTTG
AGCGTCGATTTTTGTGATGCTCGTCAGGGGGGCGGAGCCTATGGAAAAACGCCAGCAACGCGGCCTTTTT
ACGGTTCCTGGCCTTTTGCTGGCCTTT
Features (pLannotate 1.2.2; 12 found; start..end, strand, type, name):
    413..1591    +  promoter       EF-1α promoter: strong constitutive promoter for human elongation factor EF-1α
   1608..1631    +  misc_RNA       sTRSV HHRz (fragment): hammerhead ribozyme from the tobacco ringspot virus satellite RNA (Khvorova et al., 2003)
   1665..1740    +  misc_RNA       gRNA scaffold: guide RNA scaffold for the Streptococcus pyogenes CRISPR/Cas9 system
   2074..2185    +  polyA_signal   bGH poly(A) signal: bovine growth hormone polyadenylation signal
   2348..2651    +  enhancer       CMV enhancer: human cytomegalovirus immediate early enhancer
   2652..2855    +  promoter       CMV promoter: human cytomegalovirus (CMV) immediate early promoter
   2884..3600    +  CDS            EGFP: EGFP is a basic (constitutively fluorescent) green fluorescent protein published in 1996, derived from Aequorea victoria. It is reported to be a rapidly-maturing weak dimer with moderate acid sensitivity.
   3670..4379    +  CDS            mCherry (fragment): monomeric derivative of DsRed fluorescent protein (Shaner et al., 2004) mammalian codon-optimized
   4397..4508    +  polyA_signal   bGH poly(A) signal: bovine growth hormone polyadenylation signal
   5043..5147    +  promoter       AmpR promoter: bla
   5148..6008    +  CDS            AmpR: β-lactamase; bla; confers resistance to ampicillin, carbenicillin, and related antibiotics
   6179..6767    +  rep_origin     ori: high-copy-number ColE1/pMB1/pBR322/pUC origin of replication
