[The description below was written by a language model from this plasmid's Addgene catalogue record and pLannotate feature annotations shown in this document.]
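Description:
pEF1a_HH-HEK3 spacer-gRNA scaffold-EC73-5'-donor template-EC73-3'-HDV_pA_pCMV_EGFP-L138S-P2A-mCherry_pA is a 6.8 kb mammalian expression and CRISPR plasmid built on a backbone recorded as piggyBac-EF1alpha. The feature table does not annotate any transposon terminal repeats, so the annotation neither confirms nor excludes them. It is maintained in E. coli through a high-copy ColE1/pUC-type origin and selected with ampicillin via the bla gene under its own promoter.

The plasmid carries two independent Pol II expression units. In the first, the EF-1α promoter drives a synthetic 461 bp insert encoding a retron–guide RNA chimera (rgRNA). This consists of a hammerhead ribozyme, a spacer targeting the human HEK3 locus, the Streptococcus pyogenes Cas9 gRNA scaffold, and the Ec73 retron non-coding RNA split into 5' and 3' portions flanking a donor template, followed by an HDV ribozyme and a bGH polyadenylation signal. The flanking self-cleaving ribozymes trim the Pol II transcript to release an RNA with defined ends. In general, a retron reverse transcriptase copies part of the ncRNA into single-stranded DNA, so the embedded donor can act as an intracellularly made repair template at the Cas9 cut site. Neither the reverse transcriptase nor Cas9 is encoded here, so both must come from other constructs. Only the hammerhead fragment and gRNA scaffold are annotated; the retron, donor and HDV segments are known from the catalogue name.

The second unit uses the CMV enhancer/promoter to express EGFP carrying an L138S substitution, linked by a P2A peptide to mCherry and ended by a second bGH poly(A). The record does not explain the purpose of the L138S change. The associated work concerns precise genome editing in human cells without exogenous donor DNA.
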