Addgene plasmid #176460: pEF1a_HH-HEK3 spacer-gRNA scaffold-EC73-5'-donor template-EC73-3'-HDV_pA_pCMV_EGFP-L138S-P2A-mCherry_pA
Purpose: Vector for expressing retron Ec73ncRNA-gRNA chimeric RNA (rgRNA) targeting HEK3 site driven by EF1alpha promoter and EGFP(L138S)-P2A-mCherry driven by CMV
Depositing lab: Hui Yang. Depositing organization: Center for Excellence in Brain Science and Intelligence Technology, Chinese Academy of Sciences. Publication: Precise genome editing without exogenous donor DNA via retron editing system in human cells. Kong X, Wang Z, Zhang R, Wang X, Zhou Y, Shi L, Yang H. Protein Cell. 2021 Aug 17. pii: 10.1007/s13238-021-00862-7. doi: 10.1007/s13238-021-00862-7. PubMed 34403072.
Backbone
  Vector backbone: piggyBac-EF1alpha
  Vector type: Mammalian Expression, CRISPR
Growth in bacteria
  Bacterial resistance: Ampicillin, 100 μg/mL
  Growth temperature: 37°C
  Growth strain: DH5alpha
  Copy number: High Copy
Gene/Insert
  Gene/Insert name: HH-HEK3 spacer-gRNA scaffold-Ec73ncRNA-donor sequence-HDV
  gRNA/shRNA sequence: ggcccagactgagcacgtga
  Species: Synthetic
  Insert size (bp): 461
  Promoter: EF1alpha
  Cloning method: Gibson Cloning
Terms and licenses: Academic/Nonprofit Terms; Industry Terms: Not Available to Industry
Depositor comments: Plasmid name in Yang lab: HGpl569
How to cite: pEF1a_HH-HEK3 spacer-gRNA scaffold-EC73-5'-donor template-EC73-3'-HDV_pA_pCMV_EGFP-L138S-P2A-mCherry_pA was a gift from Hui Yang (Addgene plasmid # 176460 ; http://n2t.net/addgene:176460 ; RRID:Addgene_176460)
